Addgene plasmid #88573: pDONR223-ZNF800
Purpose: Donor Vector containing ZNF800 transcription factor, part of the Human TFome Collection
Depositing lab: Marc Vidal. Depositing organization: Dana-Farber Cancer Institute. Publication: A comprehensive library of human transcription factors for cell fate engineering. Ng AHM, Khoshakhlagh P, Rojo Arias JE, Pasquini G, Wang K, Swiersy A, Shipman SL, Appleton E, Kiaee K, Kohman RE, Vernet A, Dysart M, Leeper K, Saylor W, Huang JY, Graveline A, Taipale J, Hill DE, Vidal M, Melero-Martin JM, Busskamp V, Church GM. Nat Biotechnol. 2021 Apr;39(4):510-519. doi: 10.1038/s41587-020-0742-6. Epub 2020 Nov 30. PubMed 33257861.
Backbone
  Vector backbone: pDONR223
  Backbone manufacturer: Invitrogen
  Backbone size w/o insert (bp): 3000
  Vector type: Gateway Donor Vector
Growth in bacteria
  Bacterial resistance: Spectinomycin, 50 μg/mL
  Growth temperature: 37°C
  Growth strain: DH5alpha
  Copy number: High Copy
Gene/Insert
  Gene/Insert name: ZNF800
  Species: H. sapiens (human)
  Insert size (bp): 1995
  Mutation: Last nucleotide of stop codon removed to allow for Gateway C-terminal fusions
  Entrez Gene: ZNF800
  Cloning method: Gateway Cloning
  Sequencing primers: 5′ M13F(-21); 3′ M13R
Terms and licenses: Academic/Nonprofit Terms; Industry Terms: Not Available to Industry
Depositor comments: Represents the ORFeome subset of the TFome
How to cite: pDONR223-ZNF800 was a gift from Marc Vidal (Addgene plasmid # 88573 ; http://n2t.net/addgene:88573 ; RRID:Addgene_88573)
