[The description below was written by a language model from this plasmid's Addgene catalogue record and pLannotate feature annotations shown in this document.]
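Description:
pDONR223-ZNF800 is a Gateway entry-type clone built on the Invitrogen pDONR223 donor backbone, carrying the open reading frame of the human zinc finger protein ZNF800, a factor thought to act in transcriptional regulation. It belongs to the Human TFome Collection, specifically the subset derived from the ORFeome resource. The plasmid is propagated in E. coli at high copy from a ColE1/pUC-type origin and is selected with spectinomycin through the aadA (SmR) aminoglycoside adenylyltransferase gene. In the annotation, this gene lies downstream of a class 1 integron Pc promoter fragment and a short gentamicin-resistance gene remnant. The sequenced record is about 4.8 kb.

The roughly 2 kb ZNF800 coding sequence is flanked on both sides by attL-type recombination sites. The automated annotation labels both as an attL variant, in opposite orientations. These sites allow the ORF to be transferred by an LR Clonase reaction into any compatible Gateway destination vector. The last nucleotide of the stop codon has been removed, so the ORF can read through into a C-terminal tag or fusion partner supplied by the destination vector. The plasmid has no eukaryotic promoter and is not itself an expression construct. The only promoter near the insert is a T7 promoter on the opposite strand just beyond the downstream att site. rrnB T1 and T2 terminators in the backbone help insulate the cloning region from read-through transcription, and the small lacI and lacZα fragments are backbone remnants. The construct is typically used as a source clone for shuttling ZNF800 into expression vectors, for example in transcription factor overexpression and cell fate engineering screens.
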