Features (pLannotate 1.2.2; 12 found; start..end, strand, type, name):
      2..97      +  protein_bind   attL3: mutant version of attL; recombination site for the Gateway® LR reaction LR Clonase™
    103..2094    +  CDS            ZNF800: ZN800_HUMAN - Experimental evidence at protein level: Swiss-Prot protein existence level 1. May be involved in transcriptional regulation. From Homo sapiens (Human).
   2099..2194    -  protein_bind   attL3: mutant version of attL; recombination site for the Gateway® LR reaction LR Clonase™
   2213..2231    -  promoter       T7 promoter: promoter for bacteriophage T7 RNA polymerase
   2421..2444    +  promoter       Pc promoter (fragment): intI1 (promoter lies within the coding sequence); class 1 integron promoter
   2620..2676    +  CDS            GmR (fragment): gentamycin acetyltransferase; aacC1; confers resistance to gentamycin
   2683..3474    +  CDS            SmR: aminoglycoside adenylyltransferase (Murphy, 1985); aadA; confers resistance to spectinomycin and streptomycin
   3567..4155    +  rep_origin     ori: high-copy-number ColE1/pMB1/pBR322/pUC origin of replication
   4338..4430    +  CDS            lacI (fragment): lac repressor; lacI; The lac repressor binds to the lac operator to inhibit transcription in E. coli. This inhibition can be relieved by adding lactose or isopropyl-β-D-thiogalactopyranoside (IPTG).
   4485..4512    -  terminator     rrnB T2 terminator: transcription terminator T2 from the E. coli rrnB gene
   4644..4687    +  terminator     rrnB T1 terminator: Escherichia coli rrnB; transcription terminator T1 from the E. coli rrnB gene
   4734..4770    -  CDS            lacZα (fragment): LacZα fragment of β-galactosidase; lacZ fragment
>Addgene plasmid #88573 | pDONR223-ZNF800 | addgene full sequence | sequence record 368079 | Addgene NGS Result
CAAATAATGATTTTATTTTGACTGATAGTGACCTGTTCGTTGCAACAAATTGATGAGCAATGCTTTTTTA
TAATGCCAACTTTGTACAAAAAAGTTGGCACCATGCCTTTAAGGGACAAATACTGTCAGACTGACCACCA
TCATCACGGATGCTGTGAACCAGTTTATATCCTGGAACCTGGAGATCCTCCTTTGTTACAGCAACCACTA
CAGACATCCAAATCTGGTATTCAACAAATAATTGAGTGCTTTCGATCAGGAACTAAACAACTTAAGCATA
TTTTATTAAAAGATGTGGACACTATTTTTGAATGTAAGTTATGCCGCAGTCTCTTCAGAGGATTACCAAA
TTTAATTACCCATAAAAAATTCTACTGCCCACCAAGTCTCCAGATGGATGACAACCTTCCTGATGTAAAT
GATAAACAAAGCCAAGCCATAAATGATCTCCTAGAAGCCATATATCCAAGTGTGGACAAACGAGAATATA
TTATTAAGCTAGAACCCATAGAAACTAATCAAAATGCAGTATTTCAATATATTTCGAGGACTGATAATCC
TATTGAAGTCACAGAGTCAAGCAGTACTCCTGAACAAACCGAAGTTCAGATACAGGAAACTAGCACTGAA
CAGTCAAAAACAGTACCGGTTACAGATACAGAGGTGGAAACTGTAGAGCCCCCTCCTGTTGAGATTGTTA
CAGATGAAGTTGCACCTACATCTGATGAACAACCTCAGGAGTCGCAGGCTGACTTGGAAACTTCTGACAA
TTCTGATTTTGGTCACCAGTTGATATGTTGTCTTTGTAGAAAAGAATTCAATTCTAGACGAGGTGTTCGC
CGTCACATTCGAAAAGTACACAAGAAAAAGATGGAAGAACTAAAAAAGTACATTGAAACACGAAAGAATC
CAAACCAATCCTCTAAAGGACGCAGTAAGAATGTTCTAGTTCCATTAAGTAGGAGTTGTCCAGTATGTTG
TAAATCATTTGCTACAAAAGCGAATGTAAGGAGGCATTTTGATGAAGTTCATAGAGGACTAAGGAGGGAT
TCAATTACTCCTGATATAGCAACAAAGCCTGGGCAACCTTTGTTCCTGGATTCTATTTCTCCTAAAAAAT
CTTTTAAGACTCGAAAACAAAAGTCTTCTTCAAAGGCTGAATACAATTTAACTGCATGCAAATGCCTCCT
TTGCAAGAGGAAATATAGTTCACAAATAATGCTTAAAAGACATATGCAAATTGTCCACAAGATAACTCTT
TCTGGAACAAACTCTAAAAGAGAAAAAGGCCCTAATAATACTGCCAACAGTTCAGAAATAAAAGTTAAAG
TTGAACCAGCAGATTCTGTAGAATCTTCACCCCCTTCCATTACCCATTCTCCACAGAATGAATTAAAGGG
AACAAATCATTCAAATGAAAAAAAGAACACACCGGCAGCACAGAAAAATAAAGTTAAACAAGACTCTGAA
AGCCCTAAATCAACTAGTCCGTCGGCTGCAGGTGGCCAGCAAAAAACCAGAAAACCAAAACTTTCAGCTG
GCTTTGACTTTAAGCAACTTTACTGTAAACTTTGTAAACGTCAGTTTACTTCCAAACAGAACTTGACTAA
ACACATCGAGTTGCACACAGATGGAAATAACATTTATGTTAAATTCTACAAGTGTCCTCTTTGCACTTAT
GAAACTCGTCGGAAACGTGATGTGATACGACATATAACTGTGGTTCATAAAAAGTCATCTCGTTATCTTG
GGAAAATAACAGCCAGTTTAGAGATCAGAGCTATAAAAAAGCCTATTGATTTTGTTCTAAATAAAGTGGC
AAAAAGAGGCCCTTCGAGGGATGAAGCAAAACATAGTGATTCAAAACATGATGGCACTTCTAACTCTCCT
AGTAAAAAGTATGAAGTAGCTGACGTCGGTATTGAAGTAAAAGTCACAAAAAACTTTTCTCTTCACAGAT
GCAATAAATGTGGAAAGGCATTTGCCAAAAAGACTTACCTTGAACATCATAAGAAAACTCATAAGGCAAA
TGCTTCCAATTCACCTGAAGGAAACAAAACCAAAGGCCGAAGTACAAGATCTAAGGCTCTTGTCTTGCCA
ACTTTCTTGTACAAAGTTGGCATTATAAGAAAGCATTGCTTATCAATTTGTTGCAACGAACAGGTCACTA
TCAGTCAAAATAAAATCATTATTTGCCATCCAGCTGATATCCCCTATAGTGAGTCGTATTACATGGTCAT
AGCTGTTTCCTGGCAGCTCTGGCCCGTGTCTCAAAATCTCTGATGTTACATTGCACAAGATAAAAATATA
TCATCATGCCTCCTCTAGACCAGCCAGGACAGAAATGCCTCGACTTCGCTGCTACCCAAGGTTGCCGGGT
GACGCACACCGTGGAAACGGATGAAGGCACGAACCCAGTGGACATAAGCCTGTTCGGTTCGTAAGCTGTA
ATGCAAGTAGCGTATGCGCTCACGCAACTGGTCCAGAACCTTGACCGAACGCAGCGGTGGTAACGGCGCA
GTGGCGGTTTTCATGGCTTGTTATGACTGTTTTTTTGGGGTACAGTCTATGCCTCGGGCATCCAAGCAGC
AAGCGCGTTACGCCGTGGGTCGATGTTTGATGTTATGGAGCAGCAACGATGTTACGCAGCAGGGCAGTCG
CCCTAAAACAAAGTTAAACATTATGAGGGAAGCGGTGATCGCCGAAGTATCGACTCAACTATCAGAGGTA
GTTGGCGTCATCGAGCGCCATCTCGAACCGACGTTGCTGGCCGTACATTTGTACGGCTCCGCAGTGGATG
GCGGCCTGAAGCCACACAGTGATATTGATTTGCTGGTTACGGTGACCGTAAGGCTTGATGAAACAACGCG
GCGAGCTTTGATCAACGACCTTTTGGAAACTTCGGCTTCCCCTGGAGAGAGCGAGATTCTCCGCGCTGTA
GAAGTCACCATTGTTGTGCACGACGACATCATTCCGTGGCGTTATCCAGCTAAGCGCGAACTGCAATTTG
GAGAATGGCAGCGCAATGACATTCTTGCAGGTATCTTCGAGCCAGCCACGATCGACATTGATCTGGCTAT
CTTGCTGACAAAAGCAAGAGAACATAGCGTTGCCTTGGTAGGTCCAGCGGCGGAGGAACTCTTTGATCCG
GTTCCTGAACAGGATCTATTTGAGGCGCTAAATGAAACCTTAACGCTATGGAACTCGCCGCCCGACTGGG
CTGGCGATGAGCGAAATGTAGTGCTTACGTTGTCCCGCATTTGGTACAGCGCAGTAACCGGCAAAATCGC
GCCGAAGGATGTCGCTGCCGACTGGGCAATGGAGCGCCTGCCGGCCCAGTATCAGCCCGTCATACTTGAA
GCTAGACAGGCTTATCTTGGACAAGAAGAAGATCGCTTGGCCTCGCGCGCAGATCAGTTGGAAGAATTTG
TCCACTACGTGAAAGGCGAGATCACCAAGGTAGTCGGCAAATAACCCTCGAGCCACCCATGACCAAAATC
CCTTAACGTGAGTTACGCGTCGTTCCACTGAGCGTCAGACCCCGTAGAAAAGATCAAAGGATCTTCTTGA
GATCCTTTTTTTCTGCGCGTAATCTGCTGCTTGCAAACAAAAAAACCACCGCTACCAGCGGTGGTTTGTT
TGCCGGATCAAGAGCTACCAACTCTTTTTCCGAAGGTAACTGGCTTCAGCAGAGCGCAGATACCAAATAC
TGTTCTTCTAGTGTAGCCGTAGTTAGGCCACCACTTCAAGAACTCTGTAGCACCGCCTACATACCTCGCT
CTGCTAATCCTGTTACCAGTGGCTGCTGCCAGTGGCGATAAGTCGTGTCTTACCGGGTTGGACTCAAGAC
GATAGTTACCGGATAAGGCGCAGCGGTCGGGCTGAACGGGGGGTTCGTGCACACAGCCCAGCTTGGAGCG
AACGACCTACACCGAACTGAGATACCTACAGCGTGAGCTATGAGAAAGCGCCACGCTTCCCGAAGGGAGA
AAGGCGGACAGGTATCCGGTAAGCGGCAGGGTCGGAACAGGAGAGCGCACGAGGGAGCTTCCAGGGGGAA
ACGCCTGGTATCTTTATAGTCCTGTCGGGTTTCGCCACCTCTGACTTGAGCGTCGATTTTTGTGATGCTC
GTCAGGGGGGCGGAGCCTATGGAAAAACGCCAGCAACGCGGCCTTTTTACGGTTCCTGGCCTTTTGCTGG
CCTTTTGCTCACATGTTCTTTCCTGCGTTATCCCCTGATTCTGTGGATAACCGTATTACCGCCTTTGAGT
GAGCTGATACCGCTCGCCGCAGCCGAACGACCGAGCGCAGCGAGTCAGTGAGCGAGGAAGCGGAAGAGCG
CCCAATACGCAAACCGCCTCTCCCCGCGCGTTGGCCGATTCATTAATGCAGCTGGCACGACAGGTTTCCC
GACTGGAAAGCGGGCAGTGAGCGCAACGCAATTAATACGCGTACCGCTAGCCAGGAAGAGTTTGTAGAAA
CGCAAAAAGGCCATCCGTCAGGATGGCCTTCTGCTTAGTTTGATGCCTGGCAGTTTATGGCGGGCGTCCT
GCCCGCCACCCTCCGGGCCGTTGCTTCACAACGTTCAAATCCGCTCCCGGCGGATTTGTCCTACTCAGGA
GAGCGTTCACCGACAAACAACAGATAAAACGAAAGGCCCAGTCTTCCGACTGAGCCTTTCGTTTTATTTG
ATGCCTGGCAGTTCCCTACTCTCGCGTTAACGCTAGCATGGATGTTTTCCCAGTCACGACGTTGTAAAAC
GACGGCCAGTCTTAAGCTCGGGCCC
